Addgene plasmid #239339: pmStayGold_mStayGold_I3
Purpose: Expresses the I3-01 nanocage subunit N-terminally tagged with two copies of mStayGold in mammalian cells. Assembles into nanocages tagged with 120 FPs.
Depositing lab: Torsten Wittmann. Depositing organization: University of California, San Francisco (UCSF). Publication: Quantitative comparison of fluorescent proteins using protein nanocages in live cells. Viola G, Ibrahim YW, Jacobs KA, Lemiere J, Kutys ML, Wittmann T. J Cell Sci. 2025 May 15;138(10):jcs263858. doi: 10.1242/jcs.263858. Epub 2025 May 21. PubMed 40326462.
Backbone
  Vector backbone: pEGFP
  Backbone size w/o insert (bp): 4000
  Total vector size (bp): 6014
  Vector type: Mammalian Expression
  Selectable markers: Neomycin (select with G418)
Growth in bacteria
  Bacterial resistance: Kanamycin, 50 μg/mL
  Growth temperature: 37°C
  Growth strain: DH5alpha
  Copy number: High Copy
Gene/Insert
  Gene/Insert name: I3-01 (alt name: I3 nanocage subunit)
  Species: Synthetic
  Insert size (bp): 609
  Mutation: K129A
  Promoter: CMV
  Tag / fusion protein: mStayGold (N terminal on insert)
  Cloning method: Gibson Cloning
  Sequencing primers: 5′ NA
Terms and licenses: Academic/Nonprofit Terms; Industry Terms: Not Available to Industry
How to cite: pmStayGold_mStayGold_I3 was a gift from Torsten Wittmann (Addgene plasmid # 239339 ; http://n2t.net/addgene:239339 ; RRID:Addgene_239339)
