[The description below was written by a language model from this plasmid's Addgene catalogue record and pLannotate feature annotations shown in this document.]
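Description:
pmStayGold_mStayGold_I3 is a 6,014 bp mammalian expression plasmid built on a pEGFP-type backbone. It replicates at high copy in E. coli from a ColE1/pUC origin and also carries an f1 phage origin. A single Tn5 NeoR/KanR gene provides both selections. The bacterial bla (AmpR) promoter drives it for kanamycin resistance in bacteria, and the SV40 enhancer/early promoter drives it for G418 selection in mammalian cells, with an HSV TK polyadenylation signal downstream.

The payload is expressed from the human CMV immediate-early enhancer and promoter and terminated by the SV40 poly(A) signal. It encodes the synthetic I3-01 nanocage subunit (609 bp, carrying a K129A mutation) fused at its N-terminus to two tandem copies of the fluorescent protein mStayGold; the insert was assembled by Gibson cloning. The automated feature table does not recognise these parts by name. It labels a roughly 1.1 kb coding region after the multiple cloning site as "Jred", which most likely reflects a homology-based match to the mStayGold tandem rather than a red fluorescent protein. It leaves the following stretch, where the I3-01 sequence presumably lies, unannotated. The short large T antigen, ble and bGH poly(A) fragments are likely backbone remnants or partial matches rather than functional elements.

According to the record, the expressed subunits self-assemble in mammalian cells into nanocages displaying 120 fluorescent proteins. The associated publication uses such nanocages to compare fluorescent proteins quantitatively in live cells.
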