Features (pLannotate 1.2.2; 14 found; start..end, strand, type, name):
      1..589     +  rep_origin     ori: high-copy-number ColE1/pMB1/pBR322/pUC origin of replication
    764..1067    +  enhancer       CMV enhancer: human cytomegalovirus immediate early enhancer
   1068..1271    +  promoter       CMV promoter: human cytomegalovirus (CMV) immediate early promoter
   1312..1368    +  misc_feature   MCS: multiple cloning site
   1395..2522    +  CDS            Jred: Jred is a basic (constitutively fluorescent) red fluorescent protein published in 2004, derived from Anthoathecata. It has low acid sensitivity.
   3399..3482    +  CDS            large T antigen (fragment): large T antigen from SV40 (simian virus 40)
   3505..3626    +  polyA_signal   SV40 poly(A) signal: SV40 polyadenylation signal
   3660..4088    -  rep_origin     f1 ori (sequence partly withheld): f1 bacteriophage origin of replication; arrow indicates direction of (+) strand synthesis
   4115..4219    +  promoter       AmpR promoter: bla
   4221..4578    +  promoter       SV40 promoter: SV40 enhancer and early promoter
   4613..5407    +  CDS            NeoR/KanR: aminoglycoside phosphotransferase from Tn5; aph(3')-II (or nptII); confers resistance to neomycin, kanamycin, and G418 (Geneticin®)
   5428..5580    +  CDS            ble (fragment): BLE_KLEPN - Experimental evidence at protein level: Swiss-Prot protein existence level 1. Binding protein with a strong affinity to the bleomycin family of antibiotics. Binds to CL990; an antimitotic-antibiotic compound. From Klebsiella pneumoniae.
   5639..5686    +  polyA_signal   HSV TK poly(A) signal: herpes simplex virus thymidine kinase polyadenylation signal (Cole and Stacy, 1985)
   5777..5793    -  polyA_signal   bGH poly(A) signal (fragment): bovine growth hormone polyadenylation signal
>Addgene plasmid #239339 | pmStayGold_mStayGold_I3 | addgene full sequence | sequence record 474988 | Addgene NGS Result
TTGAGATCCTTTTTTTCTGCGCGTAATCTGCTGCTTGCAAACAAAAAAACCACCGCTACCAGCGGTGGTT
TGTTTGCCGGATCAAGAGCTACCAACTCTTTTTCCGAAGGTAACTGGCTTCAGCAGAGCGCAGATACCAA
ATACTGTTCTTCTAGTGTAGCCGTAGTTAGGCCACCACTTCAAGAACTCTGTAGCACCGCCTACATACCT
CGCTCTGCTAATCCTGTTACCAGTGGCTGCTGCCAGTGGCGATAAGTCGTGTCTTACCGGGTTGGACTCA
AGACGATAGTTACCGGATAAGGCGCAGCGGTCGGGCTGAACGGGGGGTTCGTGCACACAGCCCAGCTTGG
AGCGAACGACCTACACCGAACTGAGATACCTACAGCGTGAGCTATGAGAAAGCGCCACGCTTCCCGAAGG
GAGAAAGGCGGACAGGTATCCGGTAAGCGGCAGGGTCGGAACAGGAGAGCGCACGAGGGAGCTTCCAGGG
GGAAACGCCTGGTATCTTTATAGTCCTGTCGGGTTTCGCCACCTCTGACTTGAGCGTCGATTTTTGTGAT
GCTCGTCAGGGGGGCGGAGCCTATGGAAAAACGCCAGCAACGCGGCCTTTTTACGGTTCCTGGCCTTTTG
CTGGCCTTTTGCTCACATGTTCTTTCCTGCGTTATCCCCTGATTCTGTGGATAACCGTATTACCGCCATG
CATTAGTTATTAATAGTAATCAATTACGGGGTCATTAGTTCATAGCCCATATATGGAGTTCCGCGTTACA
TAACTTACGGTAAATGGCCCGCCTGGCTGACCGCCCAACGACCCCCGCCCATTGACGTCAATAATGACGT
ATGTTCCCATAGTAACGCCAATAGGGACTTTCCATTGACGTCAATGGGTGGAGTATTTACGGTAAACTGC
CCACTTGGCAGTACATCAAGTGTATCATATGCCAAGTACGCCCCCTATTGACGTCAATGACGGTAAATGG
CCCGCCTGGCATTATGCCCAGTACATGACCTTATGGGACTTTCCTACTTGGCAGTACATCTACGTATTAG
TCATCGCTATTACCATGGTGATGCGGTTTTGGCAGTACATCAATGGGCGTGGATAGCGGTTTGACTCACG
GGGATTTCCAAGTCTCCACCCCATTGACGTCAATGGGAGTTTGTTTTGGCACCAAAATCAACGGGACTTT
CCAAAATGTCGTAACAACTCCGCCCCATTGACGCAAATGGGCGGTAGGCGTGTACGGTGGGAGGTCTATA
TAAGCAGAGCTGGTTTAGTGAACCGTCAGATCCGCTAGCGCTACCGGACTCAGATCTCGAGCTCAAGCTT
CGAATTCTGCAGTCGACGGTACCGCGGGCCCGGGATCCAACCGGTCGCCACCATGGTGTCTACAGGCGAG
GAGCTGTTTACCGGCGTGGTGCCCTTCAAGTTCCAGCTGAAGGGCACCATCAACGGCAAGAGCTTCACCG
TGGAAGGCGAGGGCGAGGGCAATAGCCACGAGGGCAGCCACAAAGGCAAGTACGTGTGCACCAGCGGCAA
ACTGCCAATGTCTTGGGCCGCCCTGGGAACTAGCTTCGGCTATGGCATGAAGTACTACACCAAGTACCCC
AGCGGCCTGAAGAACTGGTTCCACGAGGTGATGCCCGAGGGCTTCACCTACGACAGACACATCCAGTACA
AGGGCGACGGCAGCATCCACGCCAAGCACCAGCACTTCATGAAGAACGGCACCTACCACAACATCGTGGA
GTTCACCGGCCAGGACTTCAAGGAGAACAGCCCCGTGCTGACCGGCGACATGGACGTGAGCCTGCCCAAC
GAGGTGCAGCACATCCCCATAGATGACGGCGTGGAGTGCACAGTGACCCTGCAGTACCCTCTGCTGAGCG
ACGAGAGCAAGTGCGTGGAGGCCTACCAGAACACCATCATCAAGCCCCTGCACAATCAGCCAGCCCCCGA
TGTGCCATTCCACTGGATCAGAAAGCAGTACACCCAGAGCAAGGACGACACCGAGGAGAGAGACCACATC
ATCCAGAGCGAGACCCTGGAGGCCCACCTGGGAGGCAGCGTGTCTACAGGCGAGGAGCTGTTTACCGGCG
TGGTGCCCTTCAAGTTCCAGCTGAAGGGCACCATCAACGGCAAGAGCTTCACCGTGGAAGGCGAGGGCGA
GGGCAATAGCCACGAGGGCAGCCACAAAGGCAAGTACGTGTGCACCAGCGGCAAACTGCCAATGTCTTGG
GCCGCCCTGGGAACTAGCTTCGGCTATGGCATGAAGTACTACACCAAGTACCCCAGCGGCCTGAAGAACT
GGTTCCACGAGGTGATGCCCGAGGGCTTCACCTACGACAGACACATCCAGTACAAGGGCGACGGCAGCAT
CCACGCCAAGCACCAGCACTTCATGAAGAACGGCACCTACCACAACATCGTGGAGTTCACCGGCCAGGAC
TTCAAGGAGAACAGCCCCGTGCTGACCGGCGACATGGACGTGAGCCTGCCCAACGAGGTGCAGCACATCC
CCATAGATGACGGCGTGGAGTGCACAGTGACCCTGCAGTACCCTCTGCTGAGCGACGAGAGCAAGTGCGT
GGAGGCCTACCAGAACACCATCATCAAGCCCCTGCACAATCAGCCAGCCCCCGATGTGCCATTCCACTGG
ATCAGAAAGCAGTACACCCAGAGCAAGGACGACACCGAGGAGAGAGACCACATCATCCAGAGCGAGACCC
TGGAGGCCCACCTGGGTGGGTCAGGCGGATCCGGTGGTAGCGGTGGTAGCGAGGAACTCTTTAAGAAGCA
TAAAATCGTAGCTGTGCTCAGAGCAAATTCAGTAGAGGAGGCGAAGAAAAAGGCCCTGGCCGTTTTCCTG
GGCGGAGTCCACCTCATCGAAATTACTTTTACTGTCCCCGACGCAGATACAGTCATAAAAGAGTTGAGTT
TTCTCAAAGAGATGGGGGCGATCATCGGTGCCGGGACGGTTACGTCAGTCGAGCAGTGCCGGAAAGCAGT
GGAGTCAGGAGCGGAATTTATCGTATCTCCACATCTGGATGAGGAAATATCTCAATTCTGTAAAGAAAAA
GGTGTCTTTTACATGCCCGGCGTTATGACGCCAACGGAGCTGGTGAAGGCCATGAAGCTGGGACACACGA
TACTGGCTCTCTTTCCAGGCGAAGTGGTCGGTCCTCAATTCGTCAAGGCAATGAAAGGGCCTTTCCCCAA
CGTTAAATTCGTCCCGACTGGGGGAGTAAACTTGGACAATGTTTGCGAATGGTTTAAGGCAGGGGTACTC
GCTGTTGGAGTTGGTTCCGCATTGGTAAAAGGTACGCCTGTCGAAGTGGCAGAAAAGGCAAAGGCTTTCG
TTGAGAAGATCCGCGGATGTACTGAATAGGCGACTCTAGATCATAATCAGCCATACCACATTTGTAGAGG
TTTTACTTGCTTTAAAAAACCTCCCACACCTCCCCCTGAACCTGAAACATAAAATGAATGCAATTGTTGT
TGTTAACTTGTTTATTGCAGCTTATAATGGTTACAAATAAAGCAATAGCATCACAAATTTCACAAATAAA
GCATTTTTTTCACTGCATTCTAGTTGTGGTTTGTCCAAACTCATCAATGTATCTTAAGGCGTAAATTGTA
AGCGTTAATATTTTGTTAAAATTCGCGTTAAATTTTTGTTAAATCAGCTCATTTTTTAACCAATAGGCCG
AAATCGGCAAAATCCCTTATAAATCAAAAGAATAGACCGAGATAGGGT
[37 nt withheld, positions 3759-3795]
AAAGAACGTGGACTCCAACGTCAAAGG
[49 nt withheld, positions 3823-3871]
T
[91 nt withheld, positions 3873-3963]
G
[124 nt withheld, positions 3965-4088]
CAGGTGGCACTTTTCGGGGAAATGTGCGCGGAACCCCTATTTGTTTATTTTTCTAAATACATTCAAATAT
GTATCCGCTCATGAGACAATAACCCTGATAAATGCTTCAATAATATTGAAAAAGGAAGAGTCCTGAGGCG
GAAAGAACCAGCTGTGGAATGTGTGTCAGTTAGGGTGTGGAAAGTCCCCAGGCTCCCCAGCAGGCAGAAG
TATGCAAAGCATGCATCTCAATTAGTCAGCAACCAGGTGTGGAAAGTCCCCAGGCTCCCCAGCAGGCAGA
AGTATGCAAAGCATGCATCTCAATTAGTCAGCAACCATAGTCCCGCCCCTAACTCCGCCCATCCCGCCCC
TAACTCCGCCCAGTTCCGCCCATTCTCCGCCCCATGGCTGACTAATTTTTTTTATTTATGCAGAGGCCGA
GGCCGCCTCGGCCTCTGAGCTATTCCAGAAGTAGTGAGGAGGCTTTTTTGGAGGCCTAGGCTTTTGCAAA
GATCGATCAAGAGACAGGATGAGGATCGTTTCGCATGATTGAACAAGATGGATTGCACGCAGGTTCTCCG
GCCGCTTGGGTGGAGAGGCTATTCGGCTATGACTGGGCACAACAGACAATCGGCTGCTCTGATGCCGCCG
TGTTCCGGCTGTCAGCGCAGGGGCGCCCGGTTCTTTTTGTCAAGACCGACCTGTCCGGTGCCCTGAATGA
ACTGCAAGACGAGGCAGCGCGGCTATCGTGGCTGGCCACGACGGGCGTTCCTTGCGCAGCTGTGCTCGAC
GTTGTCACTGAAGCGGGAAGGGACTGGCTGCTATTGGGCGAAGTGCCGGGGCAGGATCTCCTGTCATCTC
ACCTTGCTCCTGCCGAGAAAGTATCCATCATGGCTGATGCAATGCGGCGGCTGCATACGCTTGATCCGGC
TACCTGCCCATTCGACCACCAAGCGAAACATCGCATCGAGCGAGCACGTACTCGGATGGAAGCCGGTCTT
GTCGATCAGGATGATCTGGACGAAGAGCATCAGGGGCTCGCGCCAGCCGAACTGTTCGCCAGGCTCAAGG
CGAGCATGCCCGACGGCGAGGATCTCGTCGTGACCCATGGCGATGCCTGCTTGCCGAATATCATGGTGGA
AAATGGCCGCTTTTCTGGATTCATCGACTGTGGCCGGCTGGGTGTGGCGGACCGCTATCAGGACATAGCG
TTGGCTACCCGTGATATTGCTGAAGAGCTTGGCGGCGAATGGGCTGACCGCTTCCTCGTGCTTTACGGTA
TCGCCGCTCCCGATTCGCAGCGCATCGCCTTCTATCGCCTTCTTGACGAGTTCTTCTGAGCGGGACTCTG
GGGTTCGAAATGACCGACCAAGCGACGCCCAACCTGCCATCACGAGATTTCGATTCCACCGCCGCCTTCT
ATGAAAGGTTGGGCTTCGGAATCGTTTTCCGGGACGCCGGCTGGATGATCCTCCAGCGCGGGGATCTCAT
GCTGGAGTTCTTCGCCCACCCTAGGGGGAGGCTAACTGAAACACGGAAGGAGACAATACCGGAAGGAACC
CGCGCTATGACGGCAATAAAAAGACAGAATAAAACGCACGGTGTTGGGTCGTTTGTTCATAAACGCGGGG
TTCGGTCCCAGGGCTGGCACTCTGTCGATACCCCACCGAGACCCCATTGGGGCCAATACGCCCGCGTTTC
TTCCTTTTCCCCACCCCACCCCCCAAGTTCGGGTGAAGGCCCAGGGCTCGCAGCCAACGTCGGGGCGGCA
GGCCCTGCCATAGCCTCAGGTTACTCATATATACTTTAGATTGATTTAAAACTTCATTTTTAATTTAAAA
GGATCTAGGTGAAGATCCTTTTTGATAATCTCATGACCAAAATCCCTTAACGTGAGTTTTCGTTCCACTG
AGCGTCAGACCCCGTAGAAAAGATCAAAGGATCTTC
